Addgene plasmid #167540: His-TEV-EGFP-PRC1
Purpose: For expression of His6-TEV-EGFP-PRC1 in bacteria.
Depositing lab: Tarun Kapoor. Depositing organization: Rockefeller University. Publication: Marking and measuring single microtubules by PRC1 and kinesin-4. Subramanian R, Ti SC, Tan L, Darst SA, Kapoor TM. Cell. 2013 Jul 18;154(2):377-90. doi: 10.1016/j.cell.2013.06.021. PubMed 23870126.
Backbone
  Vector backbone: pETDuet-1
  Backbone manufacturer: EMD Biosciences
  Backbone size w/o insert (bp): 5420
  Total vector size (bp): 7825
  Vector type: Bacterial Expression
Growth in bacteria
  Bacterial resistance: Ampicillin, 100 μg/mL
  Growth temperature: 37°C
  Growth strain: DH5alpha
  Growth instructions: IPTG inducible.
  Copy number: High Copy
Gene/Insert
  Gene/Insert name: PRC1
  Species: H. sapiens (human)
  Insert size (bp): 1863
  GenBank ID: NP_003972
  Entrez Gene: PRC1 (a.k.a. ASE1, MAP65)
  Promoter: T7
  Tag / fusion protein: His6 tag (N terminal on backbone); EGFP (N terminal on insert)
  Cloning method: Unknown
  Sequencing primers: 5′ TAATACGACTCACTATAGGG; 3′ GCTAGTTATTGCTCAGCGG
Terms and licenses: Academic/Nonprofit Terms; Industry Terms: Not Available to Industry
How to cite: His-TEV-EGFP-PRC1 was a gift from Tarun Kapoor (Addgene plasmid # 167540 ; http://n2t.net/addgene:167540 ; RRID:Addgene_167540)
