[The description below was written by a language model from this plasmid's Addgene catalogue record and pLannotate feature annotations shown in this document.]
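Description:
His-TEV-EGFP-PRC1 is a bacterial expression plasmid built on the pETDuet-1 backbone for producing a fluorescently labelled version of human PRC1 in E. coli. It is propagated through a ColE1/pBR322-type origin accompanied by the rop gene and the bom mobility region. The catalogue lists it as high copy, although rop normally restrains copy number. Selection is by ampicillin resistance from the β-lactamase gene and its own promoter. An f1 phage origin is also present, along with short, non-functional remnants of a tetracycline resistance gene that are carried over from the backbone.

The expression cassette is driven by a T7 promoter followed immediately by a lac operator and the phage T7 gene 10 ribosome binding site. The plasmid carries lacI under its native promoter, so transcription is repressed until IPTG is added and requires a host that supplies T7 RNA polymerase. The open reading frame encodes an N-terminal His6 tag contributed by the backbone (listed in the catalogue but not separately annotated in the feature table), a TEV protease cleavage site, EGFP, and then full-length PRC1. Only one T7 promoter is annotated, with S-tag and other short tag fragments lying downstream of PRC1 before the T7 terminator; whether these are translated is not stated.

PRC1 is a cytokinesis regulator that cross-links antiparallel microtubules. The arrangement allows nickel-affinity purification of the fusion, removal of the His tag with TEV protease, and retention of EGFP for visualising the protein, which suits fluorescence-based in vitro studies of PRC1 on microtubules.
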