Features (pLannotate 1.2.2; 21 found; start..end, strand, type, name):
     82..273     -  CDS            rop: Rop protein, which maintains plasmids at low copy number; rop
    290..670     +  CDS            YPB1_ECOLX: Protein predicted: Swiss-Prot protein existence level 4. From Escherichia coli.
    732..796     -  CDS            TcR (fragment): tetracycline efflux protein; tet; confers resistance to tetracycline
    811..832     -  protein_bind   CAP binding site: CAP binding activates transcription in the presence of cAMP. E. coli catabolite activator protein
    845..1927    -  CDS            lacI: lac repressor; lacI; The lac repressor binds to the lac operator to inhibit transcription in E. coli. This inhibition can be relieved by adding lactose or isopropyl-β-D-thiogalactopyranoside (IPTG).
   1928..2005    -  promoter       lacI promoter: lacI
   2013..2292    -  CDS            TcR (fragment): tetracycline efflux protein; tet; confers resistance to tetracycline
   2318..2336    +  promoter       T7 promoter: promoter for bacteriophage T7 RNA polymerase
   2337..2361    +  protein_bind   lac operator: The lac repressor binds to the lac operator to inhibit transcription in E. coli. This inhibition can be relieved by adding lactose or isopropyl-β-D-thiogalactopyranoside (IPTG). lac repressor encoded by lacI
   2376..2398    +  RBS            RBS: efficient ribosome binding site from bacteriophage T7 gene 10 (Olins and Rangwala, 1989)
   2474..2494    +  CDS            TEV site: tobacco etch virus (TEV) protease recognition and cleavage site
   2504..3220    +  CDS            EGFP: EGFP is a basic (constitutively fluorescent) green fluorescent protein published in 1996, derived from Aequorea victoria. It is reported to be a rapidly-maturing weak dimer with moderate acid sensitivity.
   3230..5089    +  CDS            PRC1: PRC1_HUMAN - Experimental evidence at protein level: Swiss-Prot protein existence level 1. Key regulator of cytokinesis that cross-links antiparrallel microtubules at an average distance of 35 nM. Essential for controlling the spatiotemporal formation of the midzone and successful cytokinesis. Required for KIF14 localization to the central spindle and midbody. Required to recruit PLK1 to the spindle. Stimulates PLK1 phosphorylation of RACGAP1 to allow recruitment of ECT2 to the central spindle. Acts as an oncogene for promoting bladder cancer cells proliferation, apoptosis inhibition and carci
   5105..5146    +  CDS            S-Tag (fragment): affinity and epitope tag derived from pancreatic ribonuclease A
   5176..5193    +  CDS            SET1 (fragment): solubility-enhancement tag derived from T7 phage gene 10B
   5201..5248    +  terminator     T7 terminator: transcription terminator for bacteriophage T7 RNA polymerase
   5285..5740    +  rep_origin     f1 ori (sequence partly withheld): f1 bacteriophage origin of replication; arrow indicates direction of (+) strand synthesis
   5855..6715    -  CDS            AmpR: β-lactamase; bla; confers resistance to ampicillin, carbenicillin, and related antibiotics
   6716..6808    -  promoter       AmpR promoter: bla
   6889..7477    +  rep_origin     ori: high-copy-number ColE1/pMB1/pBR322/pUC origin of replication
   7663..7802    -  misc_feature   bom: basis of mobility region from pBR322
>Addgene plasmid #167540 | His-TEV-EGFP-PRC1 | addgene full sequence | sequence record 332010 | Addgene NGS Result
CGCTGACGCGCCCTGACGGGCTTGTCTGCTCCCGGCATCCGCTTACAGACAAGCTGTGACCGTCTCCGGG
AGCTGCATGTGTCAGAGGTTTTCACCGTCATCACCGAAACGCGCGAGGCAGCTGCGGTAAAGCTCATCAG
CGTGGTCGTGAAGCGATTCACAGATGTCTGCCTGTTCATCCGCGTCCAGCTCGTTGAGTTTCTCCAGAAG
CGTTAATGTCTGGCTTCTGATAAAGCGGGCCATGTTAAGGGCGGTTTTTTCCTGTTTGGTCACTGATGCC
TCCGTGTAAGGGGGATTTCTGTTCATGGGGGTAATGATACCGATGAAACGAGAGAGGATGCTCACGATAC
GGGTTACTGATGATGAACATGCCCGGTTACTGGAACGTTGTGAGGGTAAACAACTGGCGGTATGGATGCG
GCGGGACCAGAGAAAAATCACTCAGGGTCAATGCCAGCGCTTCGTTAATACAGATGTAGGTGTTCCACAG
GGTAGCCAGCAGCATCCTGCGATGCAGATCCGGAACATAATGGTGCAGGGCGCTGACTTCCGCGTTTCCA
GACTTTACGAAACACGGAAACCGAAGACCATTCATGTTGTTGCTCAGGTCGCAGACGTTTTGCAGCAGCA
GTCGCTTCACGTTCGCTCGCGTATCGGTGATTCATTCTGCTAACCAGTAAGGCAACCCCGCCAGCCTAGC
CGGGTCCTCAACGACAGGAGCACGATCATGCTAGTCATGCCCCGCGCCCACCGGAAGGAGCTGACTGGGT
TGAAGGCTCTCAAGGGCATCGGTCGAGATCCCGGTGCCTAATGAGTGAGCTAACTTACATTAATTGCGTT
GCGCTCACTGCCCGCTTTCCAGTCGGGAAACCTGTCGTGCCAGCTGCATTAATGAATCGGCCAACGCGCG
GGGAGAGGCGGTTTGCGTATTGGGCGCCAGGGTGGTTTTTCTTTTCACCAGTGAGACGGGCAACAGCTGA
TTGCCCTTCACCGCCTGGCCCTGAGAGAGTTGCAGCAAGCGGTCCACGCTGGTTTGCCCCAGCAGGCGAA
AATCCTGTTTGATGGTGGTTAACGGCGGGATATAACATGAGCTGTCTTCGGTATCGTCGTATCCCACTAC
CGAGATGTCCGCACCAACGCGCAGCCCGGACTCGGTAATGGCGCGCATTGCGCCCAGCGCCATCTGATCG
TTGGCAACCAGCATCGCAGTGGGAACGATGCCCTCATTCAGCATTTGCATGGTTTGTTGAAAACCGGACA
TGGCACTCCAGTCGCCTTCCCGTTCCGCTATCGGCTGAATTTGATTGCGAGTGAGATATTTATGCCAGCC
AGCCAGACGCAGACGCGCCGAGACAGAACTTAATGGGCCCGCTAACAGCGCGATTTGCTGGTGACCCAAT
GCGACCAGATGCTCCACGCCCAGTCGCGTACCGTCTTCATGGGAGAAAATAATACTGTTGATGGGTGTCT
GGTCAGAGACATCAAGAAATAACGCCGGAACATTAGTGCAGGCAGCTTCCACAGCAATGGCATCCTGGTC
ATCCAGCGGATAGTTAATGATCAGCCCACTGACGCGTTGCGCGAGAAGATTGTGCACCGCCGCTTTACAG
GCTTCGACGCCGCTTCGTTCTACCATCGACACCACCACGCTGGCACCCAGTTGATCGGCGCGAGATTTAA
TCGCCGCGACAATTTGCGACGGCGCGTGCAGGGCCAGACTGGAGGTGGCAACGCCAATCAGCAACGACTG
TTTGCCCGCCAGTTGTTGTGCCACGCGGTTGGGAATGTAATTCAGCTCCGCCATCGCCGCTTCCACTTTT
TCCCGCGTTTTCGCAGAAACGTGGCTGGCCTGGTTCACCACGCGGGAAACGGTCTGATAAGAGACACCGG
CATACTCTGCGACATCGTATAACGTTACTGGTTTCACATTCACCACCCTGAATTGACTCTCTTCCGGGCG
CTATCATGCCATACCGCGAAAGGTTTTGCGCCATTCGATGGTGTCCGGGATCTCGACGCTCTCCCTTATG
CGACTCCTGCATTAGGAAGCAGCCCAGTAGTAGGTTGAGGCCGTTGAGCACCGCCGCCGCAAGGAATGGT
GCATGCAAGGAGATGGCGCCCAACAGTCCCCCGGCCACGGGGCCTGCCACCATACCCACGCCGAAACAAG
CGCTCATGAGCCCGAAGTGGCGAGCCCGATCTTCCCCATCGGTGATGTCGGCGATATAGGCGCCAGCAAC
CGCACCTGTGGCGCCGGTGATGCCGGCCACGATGCGTCCGGCGTAGAGGATCGAGATCGATCTCGATCCC
GCGAAATTAATACGACTCACTATAGGGGAATTGTGAGCGGATAACAATTCCCCTCTAGAAATAATTTTGT
TTAACTTTAAGAAGGAGATATACCATGGGCAGCAGCCATCACCATCATCACCACAGCCAGGATCCGAATT
CGGATTACGATATCCCAACGACCGAAAACCTGTATTTTCAGGGCGCGGCCGCAATGGTGAGCAAGGGCGA
GGAGCTGTTCACCGGGGTGGTGCCCATCCTGGTCGAGCTGGACGGCGACGTAAACGGCCACAAGTTCAGC
GTGTCCGGCGAGGGCGAGGGCGATGCCACCTACGGCAAGCTGACCCTGAAGTTCATCTGCACCACCGGCA
AGCTGCCCGTGCCCTGGCCCACCCTCGTGACCACCCTGACCTACGGCGTGCAGTGCTTCAGCCGCTACCC
CGACCACATGAAGCAGCACGACTTCTTCAAGTCCGCCATGCCCGAAGGCTACGTCCAGGAGCGCACCATC
TTCTTCAAGGACGACGGCAACTACAAGACCCGCGCCGAGGTGAAGTTCGAGGGCGACACCCTGGTGAACC
GCATCGAGCTGAAGGGCATCGACTTCAAGGAGGACGGCAACATCCTGGGGCACAAGCTGGAGTACAACTA
CAACAGCCACAACGTCTATATCATGGCCGACAAGCAGAAGAACGGCATCAAGGTGAACTTCAAGATCCGC
CACAACATCGAGGACGGCAGCGTGCAGCTCGCCGACCACTACCAGCAGAACACCCCCATCGGCGACGGCC
CCGTGCTGCTGCCCGACAACCACTACCTGAGCACCCAGTCCGCCCTGAGCAAAGACCCCAACGAGAAGCG
CGATCACATGGTCCTGCTGGAGTTCGTGACCGCCGCCGGGATCACTCTCGGCATGGACGAGCTGTACAAG
GCGGCCGCAATGAGGAGAAGTGAGGTGCTGGCGGAGGAGTCCATAGTATGTCTGCAGAAAGCCCTAAATC
ACCTTCGGGAAATATGGGAGCTAATTGGGATTCCAGAGGACCAGCGGTTACAAAGAACTGAGGTGGTAAA
GAAGCATATCAAGGAACTCCTGGATATGATGATTGCTGAAGAGGAAAGCCTGAAGGAAAGACTCATCAAA
AGCATATCCGTCTGTCAGAAAGAGCTGAACACTCTGTGCAGCGAGTTACATGTTGAGCCATTTCAGGAAG
AAGGAGAGACAACCATCTTGCAACTAGAAAAAGATTTGCGCACCCAAGTGGAATTGATGCGAAAACAGAA
AAAGGAGAGAAAACAGGAACTGAAGCTACTTCAAGAGCAAGATCAAGAACTGTGCGAAATTCTTTGTATG
CCCCACTATGATATTGACAGTGCCTCAGTGCCCAGCTTAGAAGAGCTGAACCAGTTCAGGCAACATGTGA
CAACTTTGAGGGAAACAAAGGCTTCTAGGCGTGAGGAGTTTGTCAGTATAAAGAGACAGATCATACTGTG
TATGGAAGAATTAGACCACACCCCAGACACAAGCTTTGAAAGAGATGTGGTGTGTGAAGACGAAGATGCC
TTTTGTTTGTCTTTGGAGAATATTGCAACACTACAAAAGTTGCTACGGCAGCTGGAAATGCAGAAATCAC
AAAATGAAGCAGTGTGTGAGGGGCTGCGTACTCAAATCCGAGAGCTCTGGGACAGGTTGCAAATACCTGA
AGAAGAAAGAGAAGCTGTGGCCACCATTATGTCTGGGTCAAAGGCCAAGGTCCGGAAAGCGCTGCAATTA
GAAGTGGATCGGTTGGAAGAACTGAAAATGCAAAACATGAAGAAAGTGATTGAGGCAATTCGAGTGGAGC
TGGTTCAGTACTGGGACCAGTGCTTTTATAGCCAGGAGCAGAGACAAGCTTTTGCCCCTTTCTGTGCTGA
GGACTACACAGAAAGTCTGCTCCAGCTCCACGATGCTGAGATTGTGCGGTTAAAAAACTACTATGAAGTT
CACAAGGAACTCTTTGAAGGTGTCCAGAAGTGGGAAGAAACCTGGAGGCTTTTCTTAGAGTTTGAGAGAA
AAGCTTCAGATCCAAATCGATTTACAAACCGAGGAGGAAATCTTCTAAAAGAAGAAAAACAACGAGCCAA
GCTCCAGAAAATGCTGCCCAAGCTGGAAGAAGAGTTGAAGGCACGAATTGAATTGTGGGAACAGGAACAT
TCAAAGGCATTTATGGTGAATGGGCAGAAATTCATGGAGTATGTGGCAGAACAATGGGAGATGCATCGAT
TGGAGAAAGAGAGAGCCAAGCAGGAAAGACAACTGAAGAACAAAAAACAGACAGAGACAGAGATGCTGTA
TGGCAGCGCTCCTCGAACACCTAGCAAGCGGCGAGGACTGGCTCCCAATACACCGGGCAAAGCACGTAAG
CTGAACACTACCACCATGTCCAATGCTACGGCCAATAGTAGCATTCGGCCTATCTTTGGAGGGACAGTCT
ACCACTCCCCCGTGTCTCGACTTCCTCCTTCTGGCAGCAAGCCAGTCGCTGCTTCCACCTGTTCAGGGAA
GAAAACACCCCGTACTGGCAGGCATGGAGCCAACAAGGAGAACCTGGAGCTCAACGGCAGCATCCTGAGT
GGTGGGTACCCTGGCTCGGCCCCCCTCCAGCGCAACTTCAGCATTAATTCTGTTGCCAGCACCTATTCTG
AGTTTGCGAAGGATCCGTCCCTCTCTGACAGTTCCACTGTTGGGCTTCAGCGAGAACTTTCAAAGGCTTC
CAAATCTGATGCTACTTCTGGAATCCTCAATTCAACCAACATCCAGTCCTGACTCGAGTCTGGTAAAGAA
ACCGCTGCTGCGAAATTTGAACGCCAGCACATGGACTCGTCTACTAGCGCAGCTTAATTAACCTAGGCTG
CTGCCACCGCTGAGCAATAACTAGCATAACCCCTTGGGGCCTCTAAACGGGTCTTGAGGGGTTTTTTGCT
GAAAGGAGGAACTATATCCGGATTGGCGAATGGG
[124 nt withheld, positions 5285-5408]
C
[91 nt withheld, positions 5410-5500]
A
[49 nt withheld, positions 5502-5550]
CCTTTGACGTTGGAGTCCACGTTCTTT
[37 nt withheld, positions 5578-5614]
ACCCTATCTCGGTCTATTCTTTTGATTTATAAGGGATTTTGCCGATTTCGGCCTATTGGTTAAAAAATGA
GCTGATTTAACAAAAATTTAACGCGAATTTTAACAAAATATTAACGTTTACAATTTCTGGCGGCACGATG
GCATGAGATTATCAAAAAGGATCTTCACCTAGATCCTTTTAAATTAAAAATGAAGTTTTAAATCAATCTA
AAGTATATATGAGTAAACTTGGTCTGACAGTTACCAATGCTTAATCAGTGAGGCACCTATCTCAGCGATC
TGTCTATTTCGTTCATCCATAGTTGCCTGACTCCCCGTCGTGTAGATAACTACGATACGGGAGGGCTTAC
CATCTGGCCCCAGTGCTGCAATGATACCGCGAGACCCACGCTCACCGGCTCCAGATTTATCAGCAATAAA
CCAGCCAGCCGGAAGGGCCGAGCGCAGAAGTGGTCCTGCAACTTTATCCGCCTCCATCCAGTCTATTAAT
TGTTGCCGGGAAGCTAGAGTAAGTAGTTCGCCAGTTAATAGTTTGCGCAACGTTGTTGCCATTGCTACAG
GCATCGTGGTGTCACGCTCGTCGTTTGGTATGGCTTCATTCAGCTCCGGTTCCCAACGATCAAGGCGAGT
TACATGATCCCCCATGTTGTGCAAAAAAGCGGTTAGCTCCTTCGGTCCTCCGATCGTTGTCAGAAGTAAG
TTGGCCGCAGTGTTATCACTCATGGTTATGGCAGCACTGCATAATTCTCTTACTGTCATGCCATCCGTAA
GATGCTTTTCTGTGACTGGTGAGTACTCAACCAAGTCATTCTGAGAATAGTGTATGCGGCGACCGAGTTG
CTCTTGCCCGGCGTCAATACGGGATAATACCGCGCCACATAGCAGAACTTTAAAAGTGCTCATCATTGGA
AAACGTTCTTCGGGGCGAAAACTCTCAAGGATCTTACCGCTGTTGAGATCCAGTTCGATGTAACCCACTC
GTGCACCCAACTGATCTTCAGCATCTTTTACTTTCACCAGCGTTTCTGGGTGAGCAAAAACAGGAAGGCA
AAATGCCGCAAAAAAGGGAATAAGGGCGACACGGAAATGTTGAATACTCATACTCTTCCTTTTTCAATCA
TGATTGAAGCATTTATCAGGGTTATTGTCTCATGAGCGGATACATATTTGAATGTATTTAGAAAAATAAA
CAAATAGGTCATGACCAAAATCCCTTAACGTGAGTTTTCGTTCCACTGAGCGTCAGACCCCGTAGAAAAG
ATCAAAGGATCTTCTTGAGATCCTTTTTTTCTGCGCGTAATCTGCTGCTTGCAAACAAAAAAACCACCGC
TACCAGCGGTGGTTTGTTTGCCGGATCAAGAGCTACCAACTCTTTTTCCGAAGGTAACTGGCTTCAGCAG
AGCGCAGATACCAAATACTGTCCTTCTAGTGTAGCCGTAGTTAGGCCACCACTTCAAGAACTCTGTAGCA
CCGCCTACATACCTCGCTCTGCTAATCCTGTTACCAGTGGCTGCTGCCAGTGGCGATAAGTCGTGTCTTA
CCGGGTTGGACTCAAGACGATAGTTACCGGATAAGGCGCAGCGGTCGGGCTGAACGGGGGGTTCGTGCAC
ACAGCCCAGCTTGGAGCGAACGACCTACACCGAACTGAGATACCTACAGCGTGAGCTATGAGAAAGCGCC
ACGCTTCCCGAAGGGAGAAAGGCGGACAGGTATCCGGTAAGCGGCAGGGTCGGAACAGGAGAGCGCACGA
GGGAGCTTCCAGGGGGAAACGCCTGGTATCTTTATAGTCCTGTCGGGTTTCGCCACCTCTGACTTGAGCG
TCGATTTTTGTGATGCTCGTCAGGGGGGCGGAGCCTATGGAAAAACGCCAGCAACGCGGCCTTTTTACGG
TTCCTGGCCTTTTGCTGGCCTTTTGCTCACATGTTCTTTCCTGCGTTATCCCCTGATTCTGTGGATAACC
GTATTACCGCCTTTGAGTGAGCTGATACCGCTCGCCGCAGCCGAACGACCGAGCGCAGCGAGTCAGTGAG
CGAGGAAGCGGAAGAGCGCCTGATGCGGTATTTTCTCCTTACGCATCTGTGCGGTATTTCACACCGCAAT
GGTGCACTCTCAGTACAATCTGCTCTGATGCCGCATAGTTAAGCCAGTATACACTCCGCTATCGCTACGT
GACTGGGTCATGGCTGCGCCCCGACACCCGCCAACACC
